Addgene plasmid #146546: pLNHA-C1-HsPatL1-mut2_I
Purpose: Mammalian Expression of HsPatL1-mut2
Depositing lab: Elisa Izaurralde. Depositing organization: Max Planck Institute for Developmental Biology. Publication: The C-terminal alpha-alpha superhelix of Pat is required for mRNA decapping in metazoa. Braun JE, Tritschler F, Haas G, Igreja C, Truffault V, Weichenrieder O, Izaurralde E. EMBO J. 2010 Jul 21. 29(14):2368-80. 10.1038/emboj.2010.124 PubMed 20543818.
Backbone
  Vector backbone: Unknown
  Vector type: Mammalian Expression
Growth in bacteria
  Bacterial resistance: Kanamycin, 50 μg/mL
  Growth temperature: 37°C
  Growth strain: DH5alpha
  Copy number: High Copy
Gene/Insert
  Gene/Insert name: HsPatL1-mut2
  Species: H. sapiens (human)
  Entrez Gene: PATL1 (a.k.a. Pat1b, hPat1b)
  Cloning method: Unknown
Terms and licenses: Academic/Nonprofit Terms; Industry Terms: Not Available to Industry
Depositor comments: ORF extracted from NCBI: NM_152716.2 Plasmids from this collection were made available to the research community and donated after the lab closed. Please note that the sequence provided by the depositing laboratory may be theoretical/predicted or based on Sanger sequencing results. There may be discrepancies between sequencing results obtained by Addgene and the depositor sequence. If an Addgene verified sequence is not available, please contact before placing your order to request that our lab fully sequence the plasmid.
How to cite: pLNHA-C1-HsPatL1-mut2_I was a gift from Elisa Izaurralde (Addgene plasmid # 146546 ; http://n2t.net/addgene:146546 ; RRID:Addgene_146546)
