[The description below was written by a language model from this plasmid's Addgene catalogue record and pLannotate feature annotations shown in this document.]
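Description:
pLNHA-C1-HsPatL1-mut2_I is a 6,497 nt mammalian expression plasmid encoding a mutant form of human PATL1 (also known as Pat1b), a protein studied by the depositing laboratory in the context of mRNA decapping. The catalogue lists the backbone as unknown. The annotated layout does show the arrangement of a C1-type CMV expression vector, in which N-terminal tags precede the insert and a residual multiple cloning site follows it. The plasmid replicates in E. coli at high copy from a ColE1/pUC-type origin and also carries an f1 origin. A single NeoR/KanR (Tn5 aminoglycoside phosphotransferase) cassette is preceded by both a bacterial bla promoter and the SV40 enhancer/early promoter, and it ends in an HSV TK polyadenylation signal. This cassette provides kanamycin selection in bacteria and could support G418 selection in mammalian cells.

The expression unit is driven by the human CMV immediate early enhancer and promoter, with a short T7 promoter downstream. The reading frame begins with a fragment of the bacteriophage lambda N protein, followed by an HA epitope (annotated as a partial 3xHA match) and then the PATL1 coding sequence, which the record says was taken from the NCBI reference transcript. An SV40 poly(A) signal terminates the transcript. The lambda N peptide binds boxB RNA hairpins, so lambda N-HA fusions of this kind are typically used to tether a protein to a boxB-containing reporter mRNA, while the HA tag allows detection or immunoprecipitation. The record itself states only mammalian expression as the purpose, and it does not specify which residues are altered in "mut2". The small HIV-1 LTR, SV40 large T antigen, ble and bGH poly(A) fragments are probably incidental annotation matches rather than functional elements. The depositor's sequence may be theoretical rather than fully verified.
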