Features (pLannotate 1.2.2; 18 found; start..end, strand, type, name):
     61..364     +  enhancer       CMV enhancer: human cytomegalovirus immediate early enhancer
    365..568     +  promoter       CMV promoter: human cytomegalovirus (CMV) immediate early promoter
    564..597     +  LTR            5' LTR (truncated) (fragment): truncated 5' long terminal repeat (LTR) from HIV-1
    613..631     +  promoter       T7 promoter: promoter for bacteriophage T7 RNA polymerase
    665..730     +  CDS            N (fragment): REGN_LAMBD - Experimental evidence at protein level: Swiss-Prot protein existence level 1. Plays a role as a transcriptional antitermination factor that allows the virus to initiate its lytic phase. Activates expression of the delayed viral early genes by modifying host RNA polymerase (RNAP) into a form that is resistant to termination signals. This antitermination function requires the host NusA protein which serves to stabilize the interaction between antitermination protein N and host RNA polymerase. From Escherichia phage lambda (Bacteriophage lambda).
    755..781     +  CDS            3xHA (fragment): three tandem HA epitope tags
    797..3106    +  CDS            PATL1: PATL1_HUMAN - Experimental evidence at protein level: Swiss-Prot protein existence level 1. (Microbial infection) In case of infection, required for translation and replication of hepatitis C virus (HCV). From Homo sapiens (Human).
   3113..3161    +  misc_feature   MCS (fragment): multiple cloning site
   3178..3262    +  CDS            large T antigen (fragment): large T antigen from SV40 (simian virus 40)
   3285..3406    +  polyA_signal   SV40 poly(A) signal: SV40 polyadenylation signal
   3440..3868    -  rep_origin     f1 ori (sequence partly withheld): f1 bacteriophage origin of replication; arrow indicates direction of (+) strand synthesis
   3895..3999    +  promoter       AmpR promoter: bla
   4001..4358    +  promoter       SV40 promoter: SV40 enhancer and early promoter
   4393..5187    +  CDS            NeoR/KanR: aminoglycoside phosphotransferase from Tn5; aph(3')-II (or nptII); confers resistance to neomycin, kanamycin, and G418 (Geneticin®)
   5208..5360    +  CDS            ble (fragment): BLE_KLEPN - Experimental evidence at protein level: Swiss-Prot protein existence level 1. Binding protein with a strong affinity to the bleomycin family of antibiotics. Binds to CL990; an antimitotic-antibiotic compound. From Klebsiella pneumoniae.
   5419..5466    +  polyA_signal   HSV TK poly(A) signal: herpes simplex virus thymidine kinase polyadenylation signal (Cole and Stacy, 1985)
   5557..5573    -  polyA_signal   bGH poly(A) signal (fragment): bovine growth hormone polyadenylation signal
   5795..6383    +  rep_origin     ori: high-copy-number ColE1/pMB1/pBR322/pUC origin of replication
>Addgene plasmid #146546 | pLNHA-C1-HsPatL1-mut2_I | depositor full sequence | sequence record 288992 | Full Sequence
TAGTTATTAATAGTAATCAATTACGGGGTCATTAGTTCATAGCCCATATATGGAGTTCCGCGTTACATAA
CTTACGGTAAATGGCCCGCCTGGCTGACCGCCCAACGACCCCCGCCCATTGACGTCAATAATGACGTATG
TTCCCATAGTAACGCCAATAGGGACTTTCCATTGACGTCAATGGGTGGAGTATTTACGGTAAACTGCCCA
CTTGGCAGTACATCAAGTGTATCATATGCCAAGTACGCCCCCTATTGACGTCAATGACGGTAAATGGCCC
GCCTGGCATTATGCCCAGTACATGACCTTATGGGACTTTCCTACTTGGCAGTACATCTACGTATTAGTCA
TCGCTATTACCATGGTGATGCGGTTTTGGCAGTACATCAATGGGCGTGGATAGCGGTTTGACTCACGGGG
ATTTCCAAGTCTCCACCCCATTGACGTCAATGGGAGTTTGTTTTGGCACCAAAATCAACGGGACTTTCCA
AAATGTCGTAACAACTCCGCCCCATTGACGCAAATGGGCGGTAGGCGTGTACGGTGGGAGGTCTATATAA
GCAGAGCTCTCTGGCTAACTAGAGAACCCACTGCTTACTGGCTTATCGAAATTAATACGACTCACTATAG
GGAGACCCAAGCTCTAGCGCTACCGGTCGCCACCATGGACGCACAAACACGACGACGTGAGCGTCGCGCT
GAGAAACAAGCTCAATGGAAAGCTGCAAACGGTGGATCTCCTCCACATATGGCTTACCCATACGATGTTC
CAGATTACGCTCCTCCATCTCGAGCTATGTTCCGCTACGAGTCTTTGGAGGATTGTCCTCTGGATGAAGA
TGAAGATGCATTTCAGGGACTGGGAGAAGAAGATGAAGAGATTGATCAATTCAATGATGATACATTTGGG
TCAGGTGCAGTTGATGATGATTGGCAGGAAGCACATGAGCGCCTGGCTGAATTGGAAGAAAAGCTACCAG
TGGCAGTTAATGAACAAACAGGCAATGGAGAGAGAGATGAAATGGACTTGTTGGGTGACCATGAGGAGAA
TCTGGCAGAAAGGCTCAGTAAGATGGTGATTGAAAATGAACTAGAAGATCCAGCTATTATGAGGGCAGTG
CAGACCAGGCCAGTTTTACAACCCCAACCAGGAAGTCTGAATTCCAGTATCTGGGATGGATCTGAAGTTC
TGAGGCGAATCCGAGGACCACTGCTTGCTCAGGAAATGCCTACAGTGTCTGTATTAGAATATGCTTTGCC
TCAGAGGCCCCCCCAGGGTCCAGAAGATGATCGGGACCTTTCTGAACGAGCATTACCAAGGCGGTCAACT
TCACCTATCATTGGCAGTCCTCCTGTTAGAGCTGTCCCCATAGGCACCCCACCTAAACAGATGGCTGTAC
CCAGCTTCACCCAACAGATTCTGTGTCCGAAGCCTGTCCATGTTCGGCCCCCAATGCCACCTCGTTATCC
TGCTCCCTATGGTGAGAGGATGTCTCCAAACCAGCTCTGCAGTGTCCCGAACTCTTCCCTCCTGGGTCAC
CCTTTTCCTCCTAGTGTTCCTCCTGTTCTCAGCCCCCTCCAGAGAGCACAGCTTCTTGGAGGAGCACAGC
TACAGCCTGGACGGATGTCTCCCAGCCAGTTTGCACGGGTCCCTGGATTTGTTGGTAGTCCACTTGCTGC
CATGAATCCCAAGTTGCTACAAGGGCGAGTTGGGCAGATGCTTCCCCCAGCACCAGGCTTCCGTGCCTTC
TTTAGTGCTCCACCCTCCGCTACACCACCTCCACAGCAGCACCCTCCTGGCCCAGGACCCCACCTGCAAA
ACCTAAGATCTCAGGCCCCAATGTTTAGACCGGACACAACTCACCTCCATCCACAGCACCGTCGACTCTT
GCATCAGAGACAGCAACAGAATAGAAGTCAGCATCGGAATCTCAATGGTGCGGGAGATAGAGGAAGTCAC
CGGAGCAGTCATCAAGATCATCTCCGAAAGGATCCATATGCCAATCTCATGTTGCAGCGGGAAAAGGATT
GGGTCTCTAAAATCCAGATGATGCAACTGCAAAGCACTGATCCCTACCTGGATGATTTTTATTACCAGAA
TTACTTTGAAAAACTGGAGAAACTGTCAGCTGCTGAAGAAATACAAGGTGATGGCCCTAAGAAGGAGCGC
ACCAAGCTTATCACCCCTCAGGTGGCCAAACTGGAGCACGCCTATAAGCCAGTGCAATTTGAGGGCTCTT
TGGGAAAGCTTACCGTTTCTAGTGTGAATAATCCCCGAAAAATGATTGATGCTGTTGTGACATCTCGGAG
TGAGGATGATGAGACAAAAGAAAAACAAGTTCGAGACAAGAGGAGAAAAACCTCCGTTATAATTGCGAAA
ACCGCAAGCTTACTCTCCGATGTGGAGGACTATGAAAGACGTTATCTCCTAAGTCTGGAAGAAGAGCGAC
CTGCCCTAATGGATGACAGAAAGCACAAAATTTGTAGCATGTATGACAACTTAAGGGGGAAATTGCCTGG
ACAAGAGAGGCCTAGTGATGACCACTTTGTACAGATCATGTGTATCCGAAAAGGGAAGAGAATGGTTGCC
CGTATTCTTCCTTTCCTCTCCACAGAGCAAGCAGCTGACATTCTCATGACAACAGCCAGGAACCTCCCTT
TCCTTATCAAGAAGGATGCACAAGATGAGGTGCTGCCATGCTTACTGAGTCCCTTCTCTCTCCTTCTCTA
TCATCTTCCATCAGTGAGTATCACCAGCCTTTTGCGACAGCTAATGAACCTACCTCAAAGTGCAGCTACA
CCAGCACTCTCCAATCCTCACCTCACTGCTGTGCTCCAGAACAAGTTTGGCCTGTCACTGCTCCTCATCC
TCCTGAGCCGTGGTGAAGACCTACAGAGTTCAGACCCTGCTACAGAATCAACACAAAATAATCAGTGGAC
GGAGGTGATGTTCATGGCAACACGAGAACTTCTGCGGATTCCCCAAGCAGCCCTGGCCAAGCCAATCTCT
ATACCTACAAACCTAGTGTCCCTCTTTTCTCGCTATGTTGACCGGCAGAAACTGAACTTGCTGGAGACAA
AACTGCAGCTAGTTCAGGGGATACGATAATCTAGCTCAAGCTTCGAATTCTGCAGTCGACGGTACCGCGG
GCCCGGGATCCACCGGATCTAGATAACTGATCATAATCAGCCATACCACATTTGTAGAGGTTTTACTTGC
TTTAAAAAACCTCCCACACCTCCCCCTGAACCTGAAACATAAAATGAATGCAATTGTTGTTGTTAACTTG
TTTATTGCAGCTTATAATGGTTACAAATAAAGCAATAGCATCACAAATTTCACAAATAAAGCATTTTTTT
CACTGCATTCTAGTTGTGGTTTGTCCAAACTCATCAATGTATCTTAACGCGTAAATTGTAAGCGTTAATA
TTTTGTTAAAATTCGCGTTAAATTTTTGTTAAATCAGCTCATTTTTTAACCAATAGGCCGAAATCGGCAA
AATCCCTTATAAATCAAAAGAATAGACCGAGATAGGGT
[37 nt withheld, positions 3539-3575]
AAAGAACGTGGACTCCAACGTCAAAGG
[49 nt withheld, positions 3603-3651]
T
[91 nt withheld, positions 3653-3743]
G
[124 nt withheld, positions 3745-3868]
CAGGTGGCACTTTTCGGGGAAATGTGCGCGGAACCCCTATTTGTTTATTTTTCTAAATACATTCAAATAT
GTATCCGCTCATGAGACAATAACCCTGATAAATGCTTCAATAATATTGAAAAAGGAAGAGTCCTGAGGCG
GAAAGAACCAGCTGTGGAATGTGTGTCAGTTAGGGTGTGGAAAGTCCCCAGGCTCCCCAGCAGGCAGAAG
TATGCAAAGCATGCATCTCAATTAGTCAGCAACCAGGTGTGGAAAGTCCCCAGGCTCCCCAGCAGGCAGA
AGTATGCAAAGCATGCATCTCAATTAGTCAGCAACCATAGTCCCGCCCCTAACTCCGCCCATCCCGCCCC
TAACTCCGCCCAGTTCCGCCCATTCTCCGCCCCATGGCTGACTAATTTTTTTTATTTATGCAGAGGCCGA
GGCCGCCTCGGCCTCTGAGCTATTCCAGAAGTAGTGAGGAGGCTTTTTTGGAGGCCTAGGCTTTTGCAAA
GATCGATCAAGAGACAGGATGAGGATCGTTTCGCATGATTGAACAAGATGGATTGCACGCAGGTTCTCCG
GCCGCTTGGGTGGAGAGGCTATTCGGCTATGACTGGGCACAACAGACAATCGGCTGCTCTGATGCCGCCG
TGTTCCGGCTGTCAGCGCAGGGGCGCCCGGTTCTTTTTGTCAAGACCGACCTGTCCGGTGCCCTGAATGA
ACTGCAAGACGAGGCAGCGCGGCTATCGTGGCTGGCCACGACGGGCGTTCCTTGCGCAGCTGTGCTCGAC
GTTGTCACTGAAGCGGGAAGGGACTGGCTGCTATTGGGCGAAGTGCCGGGGCAGGATCTCCTGTCATCTC
ACCTTGCTCCTGCCGAGAAAGTATCCATCATGGCTGATGCAATGCGGCGGCTGCATACGCTTGATCCGGC
TACCTGCCCATTCGACCACCAAGCGAAACATCGCATCGAGCGAGCACGTACTCGGATGGAAGCCGGTCTT
GTCGATCAGGATGATCTGGACGAAGAGCATCAGGGGCTCGCGCCAGCCGAACTGTTCGCCAGGCTCAAGG
CGAGCATGCCCGACGGCGAGGATCTCGTCGTGACCCATGGCGATGCCTGCTTGCCGAATATCATGGTGGA
AAATGGCCGCTTTTCTGGATTCATCGACTGTGGCCGGCTGGGTGTGGCGGACCGCTATCAGGACATAGCG
TTGGCTACCCGTGATATTGCTGAAGAGCTTGGCGGCGAATGGGCTGACCGCTTCCTCGTGCTTTACGGTA
TCGCCGCTCCCGATTCGCAGCGCATCGCCTTCTATCGCCTTCTTGACGAGTTCTTCTGAGCGGGACTCTG
GGGTTCGAAATGACCGACCAAGCGACGCCCAACCTGCCATCACGAGATTTCGATTCCACCGCCGCCTTCT
ATGAAAGGTTGGGCTTCGGAATCGTTTTCCGGGACGCCGGCTGGATGATCCTCCAGCGCGGGGATCTCAT
GCTGGAGTTCTTCGCCCACCCTAGGGGGAGGCTAACTGAAACACGGAAGGAGACAATACCGGAAGGAACC
CGCGCTATGACGGCAATAAAAAGACAGAATAAAACGCACGGTGTTGGGTCGTTTGTTCATAAACGCGGGG
TTCGGTCCCAGGGCTGGCACTCTGTCGATACCCCACCGAGACCCCATTGGGGCCAATACGCCCGCGTTTC
TTCCTTTTCCCCACCCCACCCCCCAAGTTCGGGTGAAGGCCCAGGGCTCGCAGCCAACGTCGGGGCGGCA
GGCCCTGCCATAGCCTCAGGTTACTCATATATACTTTAGATTGATTTAAAACTTCATTTTTAATTTAAAA
GGATCTAGGTGAAGATCCTTTTTGATAATCTCATGACCAAAATCCCTTAACGTGAGTTTTCGTTCCACTG
AGCGTCAGACCCCGTAGAAAAGATCAAAGGATCTTCTTGAGATCCTTTTTTTCTGCGCGTAATCTGCTGC
TTGCAAACAAAAAAACCACCGCTACCAGCGGTGGTTTGTTTGCCGGATCAAGAGCTACCAACTCTTTTTC
CGAAGGTAACTGGCTTCAGCAGAGCGCAGATACCAAATACTGTCCTTCTAGTGTAGCCGTAGTTAGGCCA
CCACTTCAAGAACTCTGTAGCACCGCCTACATACCTCGCTCTGCTAATCCTGTTACCAGTGGCTGCTGCC
AGTGGCGATAAGTCGTGTCTTACCGGGTTGGACTCAAGACGATAGTTACCGGATAAGGCGCAGCGGTCGG
GCTGAACGGGGGGTTCGTGCACACAGCCCAGCTTGGAGCGAACGACCTACACCGAACTGAGATACCTACA
GCGTGAGCTATGAGAAAGCGCCACGCTTCCCGAAGGGAGAAAGGCGGACAGGTATCCGGTAAGCGGCAGG
GTCGGAACAGGAGAGCGCACGAGGGAGCTTCCAGGGGGAAACGCCTGGTATCTTTATAGTCCTGTCGGGT
TTCGCCACCTCTGACTTGAGCGTCGATTTTTGTGATGCTCGTCAGGGGGGCGGAGCCTATGGAAAAACGC
CAGCAACGCGGCCTTTTTACGGTTCCTGGCCTTTTGCTGGCCTTTTGCTCACATGTTCTTTCCTGCGTTA
TCCCCTGATTCTGTGGATAACCGTATTACCGCCATGCAT
